Addgene plasmid #211172: pBiT3.1-C_PREB:1-417
Purpose: Mammalian expression of full-length human PREB. C-terminal HiBiT tag.
Depositing lab: Cheryl Arrowsmith. Depositing organization: University of Toronto. Publication: A Target Class Ligandability Evaluation of WD40 Repeat-Containing Proteins. Ackloo S, Li F, Szewczyk M, Seitova A, Loppnau P, Zeng H, Xu J, Ahmad S, Arnautova YA, Baghaie AJ, Beldar S, Bolotokova A, Centrella PA, Chau I, Clark MA, Cuozzo JW, Dehghani-Tafti S, Disch JS, Dong A, Dumas A, Feng JA, Ghiabi P, Gibson E, Gilmer J, Goldman B, Green SR, Guie MA, Guilinger JP, Harms N, Herasymenko O, Houliston S, Hutchinson A, Kearnes S, Keefe AD, Kimani SW, Kramer T, Kutera M, Kwak HA, Lento C, Li Y, Liu J, Loup J, Machado RAC, Mulhern CJ, Perveen S, Righetto GL, Riley P, Shrestha S, Sigel EA, Silva M, Sintchak MD, Slakman BL, Taylor RD, Thompson J, Torng W, Underkoffler C, von Rechenberg M, Walsh RT, Watson I, Wilson DJ, Wolf E, Yadav M, Yazdi AK, Zhang J, Zhang Y, Santhakumar V, Edwards AM, Barsyte-Lovejoy D, Schapira M, Brown PJ, Halabelian L, Arrowsmith CH. J Med Chem. 2025 Jan 23;68(2):1092-1112. doi: 10.1021/acs.jmedchem.4c02010. Epub 2024 Nov 4. PubMed 39495097.
Backbone
  Vector backbone: pBiT3.1-C
  Backbone manufacturer: Promega
  Vector type: Mammalian Expression
  Selectable markers: Neomycin (select with G418)
Growth in bacteria
  Bacterial resistance: Kanamycin, 50 μg/mL
  Growth temperature: 37°C
  Growth strain: DH5alpha
  Copy number: High Copy
Gene/Insert
  Gene/Insert name: PREB:M1-L417
  Species: H. sapiens (human)
  Insert size (bp): 1251
  Mutation: wild type
  Entrez Gene: PREB (a.k.a. SEC12, MGC3467)
  Promoter: CMV
  Tag / fusion protein: GSSGGSSGVSGWRLFKKIS (C terminal on insert)
  Cloning method: Ligation Independent Cloning
  Sequencing primers: 5′ T7; 3′ TTGCTCAGCGGTGGCAGCAG
Resource information
  A portion of this plasmid was derived from a plasmid made by: Mammalian Gene Collection (BC016472)
Terms and licenses: Academic/Nonprofit Terms; Industry Terms: Not Available to Industry
Depositor comments: 5' Cloning Site: EcoR1 (not destroyed), 3' Cloning Site: Xho1 (not destroyed).
How to cite: pBiT3.1-C_PREB:1-417 was a gift from Cheryl Arrowsmith (Addgene plasmid # 211172 ; http://n2t.net/addgene:211172 ; RRID:Addgene_211172)
