[The description below was written by a language model from this plasmid's Addgene catalogue record and pLannotate feature annotations shown in this document.]
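Description:
pBiT3.1-C_PREB:1-417 is a mammalian expression plasmid built on Promega's pBiT3.1-C backbone. It encodes full-length, wild-type human PREB (also known as SEC12; residues M1 to L417, a 1251 bp insert) fused at its C terminus to the HiBiT peptide through a short glycine-serine linker. The coding sequence derives from a Mammalian Gene Collection clone and was inserted by ligation-independent cloning between EcoRI and XhoI sites, both of which are retained. Transcription is driven by the CMV immediate-early enhancer and promoter. A chimeric β-globin/immunoglobulin intron follows the promoter and typically improves mRNA processing and expression, and an SV40 polyadenylation signal terminates the transcript. A T7 promoter just upstream of the insert serves as a sequencing primer site and could support in vitro transcription.

The plasmid replicates in E. coli from a high-copy ColE1/pUC-type origin and is selected with kanamycin, conferred by the neo (nptII) gene under the bacterial EM7 promoter. The catalogue lists neomycin/G418 as the mammalian selectable marker. However, the annotated sequence shows only the EM7 promoter directly upstream of neo, preceded by a loxP site, while a separate cassette carries a blasticidin S deaminase gene under the SV40 early promoter with a synthetic poly(A) signal. Blasticidin therefore looks like the marker with an obvious mammalian promoter. The small "SET1" and large T antigen fragments in the table are probably annotation artefacts of vector and SV40 poly(A) sequence.

HiBiT is a small peptide that complements the LgBiT fragment to reconstitute NanoLuc luciferase, so tagged PREB can be quantified by luminescence. The plasmid was deposited with a study on the ligandability of WD40 repeat proteins, which suggests use in cellular assays of PREB abundance or target engagement, although the record does not specify the assay.
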