Features (pLannotate 1.2.2; 17 found; start..end, strand, type, name):
     24..105     -  polyA_signal   SV40 poly(A) signal: SV40 polyadenylation signal
    128..211     -  CDS            large T antigen (fragment): large T antigen from SV40 (simian virus 40)
    276..641     +  enhancer       CMV enhancer: human cytomegalovirus immediate early enhancer
    643..842     +  promoter       CMV promoter: human cytomegalovirus (CMV) immediate early promoter
    981..1113    +  intron         chimeric intron: chimera between introns from human β-globin and immunoglobulin heavy chain genes
   1157..1175    +  promoter       T7 promoter: promoter for bacteriophage T7 RNA polymerase
   1243..2493    +  CDS            PREB: PREB_HUMAN - Also known as SEC12. Experimental evidence at protein level: Swiss-Prot protein existence level 1. Was first identified based on its probable role in the regulation of pituitary gene transcription. Binds to the prolactin gene (PRL) promoter and seems to activate transcription. From Homo sapiens (Human).
   2589..2616    +  CDS            SET1 (fragment): solubility-enhancement tag derived from T7 phage gene 10B
   2642..2763    -  polyA_signal   SV40 poly(A) signal: SV40 polyadenylation signal
   2786..2854    -  CDS            large T antigen (fragment): large T antigen from SV40 (simian virus 40)
   2878..2911    +  protein_bind   loxP: Cre-mediated recombination occurs in the 8-bp core sequence (GCATACAT). Cre recombinase
   2921..2968    +  promoter       EM7 promoter: synthetic bacterial promoter&nbsp
   3000..3791    +  CDS            neo: KKA2_KLEPN - Also known as kan, nptII. Experimental evidence at protein level: Swiss-Prot protein existence level 1. Resistance to kanamycin, neomycin, paromomycin, ribostamycin, butirosin and gentamicin B. From Klebsiella pneumoniae.
   3952..4540    -  rep_origin     ori: high-copy-number ColE1/pMB1/pBR322/pUC origin of replication
   4666..4714    -  polyA_signal   poly(A) signal: synthetic polyadenylation signal
   4738..5136    -  CDS            BSD: blasticidin S deaminase; Aspergillus terreus BSD; confers resistance to blasticidin
   5167..5524    -  promoter       SV40 promoter: SV40 enhancer and early promoter
>Addgene plasmid #211172 | pBiT3.1-C_PREB:1-417 | addgene full sequence | sequence record 425871 | Addgene NGS Result
AAGACGCGTTAATTAAGACGTCGGCAGTGAAAAAAATGCTTTATTTGTGAAATTTGTGATGCTATTGCTT
TATTTGTAACCATTATAAGCTGCAATAAACAAGTTAACAACAACAATTGCATTCATTTTATGTTTCAGGT
TCAGGGGGAGGTGTGGGAGGTTTTTTAAAGCAAGTAAAACCTCTACAAATGTGGTATGGCTGATTATGAT
CCGCGGCCGCAATACGTCGACGTTATCAGCTGACTTCGTACGAGAGCCTAGGATTATGGCGCGCCACTAG
TTATTAATAGTAATCAATTACGGGGTCATTAGTTCATAGCCCATATATGGAGTTCCGCGTTACATAACTT
ACGGTAAATGGCCCGCCTGGCTGACCGCCCAACGACCCCCGCCCATTGACGTCAATAATGACGTATGTTC
CCATAGTAACGCCAATAGGGACTTTCCATTGACGTCAATGGGTGGAGTATTTACGGTAAACTGCCCACTT
GGCAGTACATCAAGTGTATCATATGCCAAGTCCGCCCCCTATTGACGTCAATGACGGTAAATGGCCCGCC
TGGCATTATGCCCAGTACATGACCTTACGGGACTTTCCTACTTGGCAGTACATCTACGTATTAGTCATCG
CTATTACCATGGTGATGCGGTTTTGGCAGTACACCAATGGGCGTGGATAGCGGTTTGACTCACGGGGATT
TCCAAGTCTCCACCCCATTGACGTCAATGGGAGTTTGTTTTGGCACCAAAATCAACGGGACTTTCCAAAA
TGTCGTAATAACCCCGCCCCGTTGACGCAAATGGGCGGTAGGCGTGTACGGTGGGAGGTCTATATAAGCA
GAGCTGGTTTAGTGAACCGTCAGATCACTAGAATCTTTATTGCGGTAGTTTATCACAGTTAAATTGCTAA
CGCAGTCAGTGCTTCTGACACAACAGTCTCGAACTTAAGCTGCAGAAGTTGGTCGTGAGGCACTGGGCAG
GTAAGTATCAAGGTTACAAGACAGGTTTAAGGAGACCAATAGAAACTGGGCTTGTCGAGACAGAGAAGAC
TCTTGCGTTTCTGATAGGCACCTATTGGTCTTACTGACATCCACTTTGCCTTTCTCTCCACAGGTGTCCA
CTCCCAGTTCAATTACAGCTCTTAAGGCTAGAGTATTAATACGACTCACTATAGGGGCGATCGCAACAAG
CTTCGGGAAGATCTGGAGCTAGCGGCGGGGGATCCGGTGGGAATTCGACACCATGGGCCGGCGCCGGGCG
CCAGAGCTGTACCGGGCTCCGTTCCCGTTGTACGCGCTTCAGGTCGACCCCAGCACTGGGCTGCTCATCG
CTGCGGGCGGAGGAGGCGCCGCCAAGACAGGCATAAAGAATGGCGTGCACTTTCTGCAGCTAGAGCTGAT
TAATGGGCGCTTGAGTGCCTCCTTGCTGCACTCCCATGACACAGAGACACGGGCCACCATGAACTTGGCA
CTGGCTGGTGACATCCTTGCTGCAGGGCAGGATGCCCACTGTCAGCTCCTGCGCTTCCAGGCACATCAAC
AGCAGGGCAACAAGGCAGAGAAGGCCGGTTCCAAGGAGCAGGGGCCTCGACAAAGGAAGGGAGCAGCCCC
AGCAGAGAAGAAATGTGGAGCGGAAACCCAGCACGAGGGGCTAGAACTCAGGGTAGAGAATTTGCAGGCG
GTGCAGACAGACTTTAGCTCCGATCCACTGCAGAAAGTTGTGTGCTTCAACCACGATAATACCCTGCTTG
CCACTGGAGGAACAGATGGCTACGTCCGTGTCTGGAAGGTGCCCAGCCTGGAGAAGGTTCTGGAGTTCAA
AGCCCACGAAGGGGAGATTGAAGACCTGGCTTTAGGGCCTGATGGCAAGTTGGTAACCGTGGGCCGGGAC
CTTAAGGCCTCTGTGTGGCAGAAGGATCAGCTGGTGACACAGCTGCACTGGCAAGAAAATGGACCCACCT
TTTCCAGCACACCTTACCGCTACCAGGCCTGCAGGTTTGGGCAGGTTCCAGACCAGCCTGCTGGCCTGCG
ACTCTTCACAGTGCAAATTCCCCACAAGCGCCTGCGCCAGCCCCCTCCCTGCTACCTCACAGCCTGGGAT
GGCTCCAACTTCTTGCCCCTTCGGACCAAGTCCTGTGGCCATGAAGTCGTCTCCTGCCTCGATGTCAGTG
AATCCGGCACCTTCCTAGGCCTGGGCACAGTCACTGGCTCTGTTGCCATCTACATAGCTTTCTCTCTCCA
GTGCCTCTACTACGTGAGGGAGGCCCATGGCATTGTGGTGACGGATGTGGCCTTTCTACCTGAGAAGGGT
CGTGGTCCAGAGCTCCTTGGGTCCCATGAAACTGCCCTGTTCTCTGTGGCTGTGGACAGTCGTTGCCAGC
TGCATCTGTTGCCCTCACGGCGGAGTGTTCCTGTGTGGCTCCTGCTCCTGCTGTGTGTCGGGCTTATTAT
TGTGACCATCCTGCTGCTCCAGAGTGCCTTTCCAGGTTTCCTTGGCTCGAGCGGTGGGAGCTCCGGTGTG
AGCGGCTGGCGGCTGTTCAAGAAGATTAGCTAAGTTTAAACGGCCGCGACTCTAGACTGCAGGCATGCAA
GCTGATTTGGCTGCTGCCACCGCTGAGCAAGGCCGCTTCGAGCAGACATGATAAGATACATTGATGAGTT
TGGACAAACCACAACTAGAATGCAGTGAAAAAAATGCTTTATTTGTGAAATTTGTGATGCTATTGCTTTA
TTTGTAACCATTATAAGCTGCAATAAACAAGTTAACAACAACAATTGCATTCATTTTATGTTTCAGGTTC
AGGGGGAGATGTGGGAGGTTTTTTTAAGCAAGTAAAACCTCTACAAATGTGGTAAAATCTTAATTAAGAC
TTCTAATATAACTTCGTATAGCATACATTATACGAAGTTATGGTTCCACTGTTGACAATTAATCATCGGC
ATAGTATATCGGCATAGTATAATACGACAAGGTGAGGAACTAAACCCAGGAGGCAGATCATGATTGAACA
AGATGGATTGCACGCAGGTTCTCCGGCCGCTTGGGTGGAGAGGCTATTCGGCTATGACTGGGCACAACAG
ACAATCGGCTGCTCTGATGCCGCCGTGTTCCGGCTGTCAGCGCAGGGGCGCCCGGTTCTTTTTGTCAAGA
CCGACCTGTCCGGTGCCCTGAATGAACTGCAGGACGAGGCAGCGCGGCTATCGTGGCTGGCCACGACGGG
CGTTCCTTGCGCAGCTGTGCTCGACGTTGTCACTGAAGCGGGAAGGGACTGGCTGCTATTGGGCGAAGTG
CCGGGGCAGGATCTCCTGTCATCTCACCTTGCTCCTGCCGAGAAAGTATCCATCATGGCTGATGCAATGC
GGCGGCTGCATACGCTTGATCCGGCTACCTGCCCATTCGACCACCAAGCGAAACATCGCATCGAGCGAGC
ACGTACTCGGATGGAAGCCGGTCTTGTCGATCAGGATGATCTGGACGAAGAGCATCAGGGGCTCGCGCCA
GCCGAACTGTTCGCCAGGCTCAAGGCGCGCATGCCCGACGGCGAGGATCTCGTCGTGACCCATGGCGATG
CCTGCTTGCCGAATATCATGGTGGAAAATGGCCGCTTTTCTGGATTCATCGACTGTGGCCGGCTGGGTGT
GGCGGACCGCTATCAGGACATAGCGTTGGCTACCCGTGATATTGCTGAAGAGCTTGGCGGCGAATGGGCT
GACCGCTTCCTCGTGCTTTACGGTATCGCCGCTCCCGATTCGCAGCGCATCGCCTTCTATCGCCTTCTTG
ACGAGTTCTTCTGATTCGAAATGACCGACCAAGCGACGCCCAACCGGTATCAGCTCACTCAAAGGCGGTA
ATACGGTTATCCACAGAATCAGGGGATAACGCAGGAAAGAACATGTGAGCAAAAGGCCAGCAAAAGGCCA
GGAACCGTAAAAAGGCCGCGTTGCTGGCGTTTTTCCATAGGCTCCGCCCCCCTGACGAGCATCACAAAAA
TCGACGCTCAAGTCAGAGGTGGCGAAACCCGACAGGACTATAAAGATACCAGGCGTTTCCCCCTGGAAGC
TCCCTCGTGCGCTCTCCTGTTCCGACCCTGCCGCTTACCGGATACCTGTCCGCCTTTCTCCCTTCGGGAA
GCGTGGCGCTTTCTCATAGCTCACGCTGTAGGTATCTCAGTTCGGTGTAGGTCGTTCGCTCCAAGCTGGG
CTGTGTGCACGAACCCCCCGTTCAGCCCGACCGCTGCGCCTTATCCGGTAACTATCGTCTTGAGTCCAAC
CCGGTAAGACACGACTTATCGCCACTGGCAGCAGCCACTGGTAACAGGATTAGCAGAGCGAGGTATGTAG
GCGGTGCTACAGAGTTCTTGAAGTGGTGGCCTAACTACGGCTACACTAGAAGGACAGTATTTGGTATCTG
CGCTCTGCTGAAGCCAGTTACCTTCGGAAAAAGAGTTGGTAGCTCTTGATCCGGCAAACAAACCACCGCT
GGTAGCGGTGGTTTTTTTGTTTGCAAGCAGCAGATTACGCGCAGAAAAAAAGGATTTCAAGAAGATCCTT
TGATCTTTTCTACGGGGTCTGACGCTCAGTGGAACGAAAACTCACGTTAAGGGATTTTGGTCATGAGATT
ATCAAAAAGGATCTTCACCTAGATCCTTTTATAGTCCGGAATCGTCACACAAAAAACCAACACACAGATG
TAATGAAAATAAAGATATTTTATTGCGGCCATCGTGATGGCTAGAGTTTAGCCCTCCCACACATAACCAG
AGGGCAGCAATTCACGAATCCCAACTGCCGTCGGCTGTCCATCACTGTCCTTCACTATGGCTTTGATCCC
AGGATGCAGATCGAGAAGCACCTGTCGGCACCGTCCGCAGGGGCTCAAGATGCCCCTGTTCTCATTTCCG
ATCGCGACGATACAAGTCAGGTTGCCAGCTGCCGCAGCAGCAGCAGTGCCCAGCACCACGAGTTCTGCAC
AAGGTCCCCCAGTAAAATGATATACATTGACACCAGTGAAGATGCGGCCGTCGCTAGAGAGAGCTGCGCT
GGCGACGCTGTAGTCTTCAGAGATGGGGATGCTGTTGATTGTAGCCGTTGCTCTTTCAATGAGGGTGGAT
TCTTCTTGAGACAAAGGCTTGGCCATGGTGGCGCTAGTGTCAGAAGAATCGAGCTTTTTGCAAAAGCCTA
GGCCTCCAAAAAAGCCTCCTCACTACTTCTGGAATAGCTCAGAGGCCGAGGCGGCCTCGGCCTCTGCATA
AATAAAAAAAATTAGTCAGCCATGGGGCGGAGAATGGGCGGAACTGGGCGGAGTTAGGGGCGGGATGGGC
GGAGTTAGGGGCGGGACTATGGTTGCTGACTAATTGAGATGCATGCTTTGCATACTTCTGCCTGCTGGGG
AGCCTGGGGACTTTCCACACCTGGTTGCTGACTAATTGAGATGCATGCTTTGCATACTTCTGCCTGCTGG
GGAGCCTGGGGACTTTCCACACCCTAACTGACACACATTCCACAGCTGGTTCTTTCCGCCTCAGAAGGTA
CCTAACCAAGTTCCTCTTTCAGAGGTTATTTCAGGCCATGGTGCTGCGC
