>Addgene plasmid #211172 | pBiT3.1-C_PREB:1-417 | depositor partial sequence | sequence record 411822 | Insert sequence
ATGGGCCGGCGCCGGGCGCCAGAGCTGTACCGGGCTCCGTTCCCGTTGTACGCGCTTCAGGTCGACCCCA
GCACTGGGCTGCTCATCGCTGCGGGCGGAGGAGGCGCCGCCAAGACAGGCATAAAGAATGGCGTGCACTT
TCTGCAGCTAGAGCTGATTAATGGGCGCTTGAGTGCCTCCTTGCTGCACTCCCATGACACAGAGACACGG
GCCACCATGAACTTGGCACTGGCTGGTGACATCCTTGCTGCAGGGCAGGATGCCCACTGTCAGCTCCTGC
GCTTCCAGGCACATCAACAGCAGGGCAACAAGGCAGAGAAGGCCGGTTCCAAGGAGCAGGGGCCTCGACA
AAGGAAGGGAGCAGCCCCAGCAGAGAAGAAATGTGGAGCGGAAACCCAGCACGAGGGGCTAGAACTCAGG
GTAGAGAATTTGCAGGCGGTGCAGACAGACTTTAGCTCCGATCCACTGCAGAAAGTTGTGTGCTTCAACC
ACGATAATACCCTGCTTGCCACTGGAGGAACAGATGGCTACGTCCGTGTCTGGAAGGTGCCCAGCCTGGA
GAAGGTTCTGGAGTTCAAAGCCCACGAAGGGGAGATTGAAGACCTGGCTTTAGGGCCTGATGGCAAGTTG
GTAACCGTGGGCCGGGACCTTAAGGCCTCTGTGTGGCAGAAGGATCAGCTGGTGACACAGCTGCACTGGC
AAGAAAATGGACCCACCTTTTCCAGCACACCTTACCGCTACCAGGCCTGCAGGTTTGGGCAGGTTCCAGA
CCAGCCTGCTGGCCTGCGACTCTTCACAGTGCAAATTCCCCACAAGCGCCTGCGCCAGCCCCCTCCCTGC
TACCTCACAGCCTGGGATGGCTCCAACTTCTTGCCCCTTCGGACCAAGTCCTGTGGCCATGAAGTCGTCT
CCTGCCTCGATGTCAGTGAATCCGGCACCTTCCTAGGCCTGGGCACAGTCACTGGCTCTGTTGCCATCTA
CATAGCTTTCTCTCTCCAGTGCCTCTACTACGTGAGGGAGGCCCATGGCATTGTGGTGACGGATGTGGCC
TTTCTACCTGAGAAGGGTCGTGGTCCAGAGCTCCTTGGGTCCCATGAAACTGCCCTGTTCTCTGTGGCTG
TGGACAGTCGTTGCCAGCTGCATCTGTTGCCCTCACGGCGGAGTGTTCCTGTGTGGCTCCTGCTCCTGCT
GTGTGTCGGGCTTATTATTGTGACCATCCTGCTGCTCCAGAGTGCCTTTCCAGGTTTCCTT
